Addgene plasmid #98830: mTurquoise2-LaminB
Purpose: In vivo visualization of the nuclear envelope (can be used for colocalization studies)
Depositing lab: Dorus Gadella. Depositing organization: University of Amsterdam. Publication: Robust and Bright Genetically Encoded Fluorescent Markers for Highlighting Structures and Compartments in Mammalian Cells. Chertkova AO, Mastop M, Postma M, van Bommel N, van der Niet S, Batenburg KL, Joosen L, Gadella TWJ, Okada Y, Goedhart J. bioRxiv (2020) 160374; doi: https://doi.org/10.1101/160374.
Backbone
  Vector backbone: pEGFP-C1
  Backbone manufacturer: Clontech
  Vector type: Mammalian Expression
Growth in bacteria
  Bacterial resistance: Kanamycin, 50 μg/mL
  Growth temperature: 37°C
  Growth strain: DH5alpha
  Copy number: High Copy
Gene/Insert
  Gene/Insert name: LaminB
  Species: Synthetic
  Mutation: *(see below)
  Promoter: CMV
  Tag / fusion protein: mTurquoise2 (N terminal on insert)
  Cloning method: Restriction Enzyme; 5′ cloning site unknown (unknown if destroyed); 3′ cloning site unknown (unknown if destroyed)
Terms and licenses: Academic/Nonprofit Terms; Industry Terms: Not Available to Industry
Depositor comments: *Note: Addgene's quality control sequencing found an E382Q amino acid residue substitution in the LaminB insert. The affect of this residue change is not known. Please visit https://www.biorxiv.org/content/early/2017/07/06/160374 for bioRxiv preprint.
How to cite: mTurquoise2-LaminB was a gift from Dorus Gadella (Addgene plasmid # 98830 ; http://n2t.net/addgene:98830 ; RRID:Addgene_98830)
