[The description below was written by a language model from this plasmid's Addgene catalogue record, the feature table of its GenBank file and pLannotate feature annotations shown in this document.]
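Description:
mTurquoise2-LaminB is a mammalian expression plasmid built on the Clontech pEGFP-C1 backbone, in which the original fluorescent protein has been replaced by the cyan fluorescent protein mTurquoise2 and fused at its C-terminus to lamin B. The fusion is driven by the human cytomegalovirus immediate-early enhancer and promoter and terminated by the SV40 polyadenylation signal. Annotation of the full sequenced plasmid identifies the insert as human LMNB1, although the catalogue lists the species as synthetic. It also shows a V5 epitope tag and an attB1 site in the linker between mTurquoise2 and the lamin coding region, with attB2 downstream, which suggests the lamin sequence originated from a Gateway-recombined clone. Repository quality-control sequencing found an E382Q substitution in the lamin insert, and its effect is not known.

The plasmid is maintained at high copy in E. coli through a ColE1/pUC-type origin and is selected with kanamycin. The Tn5 NeoR/KanR gene sits behind both a bacterial promoter and the SV40 early promoter and origin, and is followed by the HSV TK polyadenylation signal, so the same cassette can give G418 resistance in mammalian cells. An f1 origin is also present. The depositor's GenBank file is shorter than the sequenced plasmid (6,470 versus 6,656 nt). It carries a name and a leftover label from a related mScarlet-I construct and does not annotate the V5 or att elements, so the sequenced record is the more complete description.

Because lamin B1 is a component of the nuclear lamina beneath the inner nuclear membrane, the fusion labels the nuclear envelope in cyan in living cells. The recorded purpose is in vivo visualization of the nuclear envelope, including use in colocalization studies.
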