LOCUS       27_mScarletI_Lam 6470 bp ds-DNA circular 07-JUN-2017
DEFINITION  Mammalian expression vector.
SOURCE
  ORGANISM
COMMENT
COMMENT
COMMENT     ApEinfo:methylated:1
FEATURES             Location/Qualifiers
     promoter        1..589
                     /dnas_title="CMV promoter"
                     /vntifkey=29
                     /note="CMV promoter"
                     /label=CMV\promoter
                     /ApEinfo_fwdcolor="seashell4"
                     /ApEinfo_revcolor="seashell4"
                     /ApEinfo_graphicformat="arrow_data {{0 1 2 0 0 -1} {} 0}
                     width 5 offset 0"
     misc_feature    1373..3133
                     /label=LMNB1
                     /ApEinfo_fwdcolor="#00ffff"
                     /ApEinfo_revcolor="green"
                     /ApEinfo_graphicformat="arrow_data {{0 1 2 0 0 -1} {} 0}
                     width 5 offset 0"
     misc_marker     4366..5160
                     /dnas_title="Kan / Neo resistance"
                     /vntifkey=22
                     /note="Kanamycin / Neomycin resistance"
                     /label=Kan\/\Neo\resistance
                     /ApEinfo_fwdcolor="pink"
                     /ApEinfo_revcolor="pink"
                     /ApEinfo_graphicformat="arrow_data {{0 1 2 0 0 -1} {} 0}
                     width 5 offset 0"
     misc_feature    1324..1329
                     /label=mScarleti
                     /ApEinfo_fwdcolor="#ff5555"
                     /ApEinfo_revcolor="#ff5555"
                     /ApEinfo_graphicformat="arrow_data {{0 1 2 0 0 -1} {} 0}
                     width 5 offset 0"
     polyA_signal    3289..3323
                     /dnas_title="SV40 polyA"
                     /vntifkey=25
                     /note="Simian Virus 40 polyadenylation signal"
                     /label=SV40\polyA
                     /ApEinfo_fwdcolor="seashell4"
                     /ApEinfo_revcolor="seashell4"
                     /ApEinfo_graphicformat="arrow_data {{0 1 2 0 0 -1} {} 0}
                     width 5 offset 0"
     rep_origin      3386..3841
                     /dnas_title="f1 ORI"
                     /vntifkey=33
                     /note="f1 Origin of Replication (packages the noncoding
                     strand of EGFP"
                     /label=f1\ORI
                     /ApEinfo_fwdcolor="SlateGray3"
                     /ApEinfo_revcolor="SlateGray3"
                     /ApEinfo_graphicformat="arrow_data {{0 1 2 0 0 -1} {} 0}
                     width 5 offset 0"
     misc_feature    3903..3931
                     /dnas_title="Bact. promoter"
                     /vntifkey=21
                     /note="Bacterial promoter for expression Kan R gene"
                     /label=Bact.\promoter
                     /ApEinfo_fwdcolor="maroon4"
                     /ApEinfo_revcolor="maroon4"
                     /ApEinfo_graphicformat="arrow_data {{0 1 2 0 0 -1} {} 0}
                     width 5 offset 0"
     misc_feature    4182..4317
                     /dnas_title="SV40 ORI"
                     /vntifkey=21
                     /note="Simian Virus 40 Origin of Replication"
                     /label=SV40\ORI
                     /ApEinfo_fwdcolor="maroon4"
                     /ApEinfo_revcolor="maroon4"
                     /ApEinfo_graphicformat="arrow_data {{0 1 2 0 0 -1} {} 0}
                     width 5 offset 0"
     misc_feature    4006..4244
                     /dnas_title="SV40 early promoter"
                     /vntifkey=21
                     /note="Simian Virus 40 early promoter"
                     /label=SV40\early\promoter
                     /ApEinfo_fwdcolor="maroon4"
                     /ApEinfo_revcolor="maroon4"
                     /ApEinfo_graphicformat="arrow_data {{0 1 2 0 0 -1} {} 0}
                     width 5 offset 0"
     polyA_signal    5396..5414
                     /dnas_title="HSV TK polyA"
                     /vntifkey=25
                     /note="Herpes simplex virus thymidine kinase
                     polyadenylation signal"
                     /label=HSV\TK\polyA
                     /ApEinfo_fwdcolor="seashell4"
                     /ApEinfo_revcolor="seashell4"
                     /ApEinfo_graphicformat="arrow_data {{0 1 2 0 0 -1} {} 0}
                     width 5 offset 0"
     rep_origin      5745..6388
                     /dnas_title="ColE1 ORI"
                     /vntifkey=33
                     /note="ColE1 Origin Of Replication"
                     /label=ColE1\ORI
                     /ApEinfo_fwdcolor="SlateGray3"
                     /ApEinfo_revcolor="SlateGray3"
                     /ApEinfo_graphicformat="arrow_data {{0 1 2 0 0 -1} {} 0}
                     width 5 offset 0"
     misc_feature    613..1329
                     /label=mTq2
                     /ApEinfo_fwdcolor="#0080c0"
                     /ApEinfo_revcolor="#0080c0"
                     /ApEinfo_graphicformat="arrow_data {{0 1 2 0 0 -1} {} 0}
                     width 5 offset 0"
ORIGIN
        1 tagttattaa tagtaatcaa ttacggggtc attagttcat agcccatata tggagttccg
       61 cgttacataa cttacggtaa atggcccgcc tggctgaccg cccaacgacc cccgcccatt
      121 gacgtcaata atgacgtatg ttcccatagt aacgccaata gggactttcc attgacgtca
      181 atgggtggag tatttacggt aaactgccca cttggcagta catcaagtgt atcatatgcc
      241 aagtacgccc cctattgacg tcaatgacgg taaatggccc gcctggcatt atgcccagta
      301 catgacctta tgggactttc ctacttggca gtacatctac gtattagtca tcgctattac
      361 catggtgatg cggttttggc agtacatcaa tgggcgtgga tagcggtttg actcacgggg
      421 atttccaagt ctccacccca ttgacgtcaa tgggagtttg ttttggcacc aaaatcaacg
      481 ggactttcca aaatgtcgta acaactccgc cccattgacg caaatgggcg gtaggcgtgt
      541 acggtgggag gtctatataa gcagagctgg tttagtgaac cgtcagatcc gctagcgcta
      601 CCGGTCGCCA CCatggtgag caagggcgag gagctgttca ccggggtggt gcccatcctg
      661 gtcgagctgg acggcgacgt aaacggccac aagttcagcg tgtccggcga gggcgagggc
      721 gatgccacct acggcaagct gaccctgaag ttcatctgca ccaccggcaa gctgcccgtg
      781 ccctggccca ccctcgtgac caccctgtcc tggggcgtgc agtgcttcgc ccgctacccc
      841 gaccacatga agcagcacga cttcttcaag tccgccatgc ccgaaggcta cgtccaggag
      901 cgcaccatct tcttcaagga cgacggcaac tacaagaccc gcgccgaggt gaagttcgag
      961 ggcgacaccc tggtgaaccg catcgagctg aagggcatcg acttcaagga ggacggcaac
     1021 atcctggggc acaagctgga gtacaactac TtTagcgaca acgtctatat caccgccgac
     1081 aagcagaaga acggcatcaa ggccaacttc aagatccgcc acaacatcga ggacggcggc
     1141 gtgcagctcg ccgaccacta ccagcagaac acccccatcg gcgacggccc cgtgctgctg
     1201 cccgacaacc actacctgag cacccagtcc aagctgagca aagaccccaa cgagaagcgc
     1261 gatcacatgg tcctgctgga gttcgtgacc gccgccggga tcactctcgg catggacgag
     1321 ctgtacaaga agtccggact cagatctcga gctcaagctt cgaattctgc agATGGCGAC
     1381 TGCGACCCCC GTGCCGCCGC GGATGGGCAG CCGCGCTGGC GGCCCCACCA CGCCGCTGAG
     1441 CCCCACGCGC CTGTCGCGGC TCCAGGAGAA GGAGGAGCTG CGCGAGCTCA ATGACCGGCT
     1501 GGCGGTGTAC ATCGACAAGG TGCGCAGCCT GGAGACGGAG AACAGCGCGC TGCAGCTGCA
     1561 GGTGACGGAG CGCGAGGAGG TGCGCGGCCG TGAGCTCACC GGCCTCAAGG CGCTCTACGA
     1621 GACCGAGCTG GCCGACGCGC GACGCGCGCT CGACGACACG GCCCGCGAGC GCGCCAAGCT
     1681 GCAGATCGAG CTGGGCAAGT GCAAGGCGGA ACACGACCAG CTGCTCCTCA ACTATGCTAA
     1741 GAAGGAATCT GATCTTAATG GCGCCCAGAT CAAGCTTCGA GAATATGAAG CAGCACTGAA
     1801 TTCGAAAGAT GCAGCTCTTG CTACTGCACT TGGTGACAAA AAAAGTTTAG AGGGAGATTT
     1861 GGAGGATCTG AAGGATCAGA TTGCCCAGTT GGAAGCCTCC TTAGCTGCAG CCAAAAAACA
     1921 GTTAGCAGAT GAAACTTTAC TTAAAGTAGA TTTGGAGAAT CGTTGTCAGA GCCTTACTGA
     1981 GGACTTGGAG TTTCGCAAAA GCATGTATGA AGAGGAGATT AACGAGACCA GAAGGAAGCA
     2041 TGAAACGCGC TTGGTAGAGG TGGATTCTGG GCGTCAAATT GAGTATGAGT ACAAGCTGGC
     2101 GCAAGCCCTT CATGAGATGA GAGAGCAACA TGATGCCCAA GTGAGGCTGT ATAAGGAGGA
     2161 GCTGGAGCAG ACTTACCATG CCAAACTTGA GAATGCCAGA CTGTCATCAG AGATGAATAC
     2221 TTCTACTGTC AACAGTGCCA GGGAAGAACT GATGGAAAGC CGCATGAGAA TTGAGAGCCT
     2281 TTCATCCCAG CTTTCTAATC TACAGAAAGA GTCTAGAGCA TGTTTGGAAA GGATTCAAGA
     2341 ATTAGAGGAC TTGCTTGCTA AAGAAAAAGA CAACTCTCGT CGCATGCTGA CAGACAAAGA
     2401 GAGAGAGATG GCGGAAATAA GGGATCAAAT GCAGCAACAG CTGAATGACT ATGAACAGCT
     2461 TCTTGATGTA AAGTTAGCCC TGGACATGGA AATCAGTGCT TACAGGAAAC TCTTAGAAGG
     2521 CGAAGAAGAG AGGTTGAAGC TGTCTCCAAG CCCTTCTTCC CGTGTGACAG TATCCCGAGC
     2581 ATCCTCAAGT CGTAGTGTAC GTACAACTAG AGGAAAGCGG AAGAGGGTTG ATGTGGAAGA
     2641 ATCAGAGGCG AGTAGTAGTG TTAGCATCTC TCATTCCGCC TCAGCCACTG GAAATGTTTG
     2701 CATCGAAGAA ATTGATGTTG ATGGGAAATT TATCCGCTTG AAGAACACTT CTGAACAGGA
     2761 TCAACCAATG GGAGGCTGGG AGATGATCAG AAAAATTGGA GACACATCAG TCAGTTATAA
     2821 ATATACCTCA AGATATGTGC TGAAGGCAGG CCAGACTGTT ACAATTTGGG CTGCAAACGC
     2881 TGGTGTCACA GCCAGCCCCC CAACTGACCT CATCTGGAAG AACCAGAACT CGTGGGGCAC
     2941 TGGCGAAGAT GTGAAGGTTA TATTGAAAAA TTCTCAGGGA GAGGAGGTTG CTCAAAGAAG
     3001 TACAGTCTTT AAAACAACCA TACCTGAAGA AGAGGAGGAG GAGGAAGAAG CAGCTGGAGT
     3061 GGTTGTTGAG GAAGAACTTT TCCACCAGCA GGGAACCCCA AGAGCATCCA ATAGAAGCTG
     3121 TGCAATTATG TAAcaccgga tctagataac tgatcataat cagccatacc acatttgtag
     3181 aggttttact tgctttaaaa aacctcccac acctccccct gaacctgaaa cataaaatga
     3241 atgcaattgt tgttgttaac ttgtttattg cagcttataa tggttacaaa taaagcaata
     3301 gcatcacaaa tttcacaaat aaagcatttt tttcactgca ttctagttgt ggtttgtcca
     3361 aactcatcaa tgtatcttaa cgcgtaaatt gtaagcgtta atattttgtt aaaattcgcg
     3421 ttaaattttt gttaaatcag ctcatttttt aaccaatagg ccgaaatcgg caaaatccct
     3481 tataaatcaa aagaatagac cgagataggg tnnnnnnnnn nnnnnnnnnn nnnnnnnnnn
     3541 nnnnnnnnaa agaacgtgga ctccaacgtc aaaggnnnnn nnnnnnnnnn nnnnnnnnnn
     3601 nnnnnnnnnn nnnnnnnnnn nnnntnnnnn nnnnnnnnnn nnnnnnnnnn nnnnnnnnnn
     3661 nnnnnnnnnn nnnnnnnnnn nnnnnnnnnn nnnnnnnnnn nnnnnnnnnn nnnnnngnnn
     3721 nnnnnnnnnn nnnnnnnnnn nnnnnnnnnn nnnnnnnnnn nnnnnnnnnn nnnnnnnnnn
     3781 nnnnnnnnnn nnnnnnnnnn nnnnnnnnnn nnnnnnnnnn nnnnnnnnnn nnnnnnnnnn
     3841 ncaggtggca cttttcgggg aaatgtgcgc ggaaccccta tttgtttatt tttctaaata
     3901 cattcaaata tgtatccgct catgagacaa taaccctgat aaatgcttca ataatattga
     3961 aaaaggaaga gtcctgaggc ggaaagaacc agctgtggaa tgtgtgtcag ttagggtgtg
     4021 gaaagtcccc aggctcccca gcaggcagaa gtatgcaaag catgcatctc aattagtcag
     4081 caaccaggtg tggaaagtcc ccaggctccc cagcaggcag aagtatgcaa agcatgcatc
     4141 tcaattagtc agcaaccata gtcccgcccc taactccgcc catcccgccc ctaactccgc
     4201 ccagttccgc ccattctccg ccccatggct gactaatttt ttttatttat gcagaggccg
     4261 aggccgcctc ggcctctgag ctattccaga agtagtgagg aggctttttt ggaggcctag
     4321 gcttttgcaa agatcgatca agagacagga tgaggatcgt ttcgcatgat tgaacaagat
     4381 ggattgcacg caggttctcc ggccgcttgg gtggagaggc tattcggcta tgactgggca
     4441 caacagacaa tcggctgctc tgatgccgcc gtgttccggc tgtcagcgca ggggcgcccg
     4501 gttctttttg tcaagaccga cctgtccggt gccctgaatg aactgcaaga cgaggcagcg
     4561 cggctatcgt ggctggccac gacgggcgtt ccttgcgcag ctgtgctcga cgttgtcact
     4621 gaagcgggaa gggactggct gctattgggc gaagtgccgg ggcaggatct cctgtcatct
     4681 caccttgctc ctgccgagaa agtatccatc atggctgatg caatgcggcg gctgcatacg
     4741 cttgatccgg ctacctgccc attcgaccac caagcgaaac atcgcatcga gcgagcacgt
     4801 actcggatgg aagccggtct tgtcgatcag gatgatctgg acgaagagca tcaggggctc
     4861 gcgccagccg aactgttcgc caggctcaag gcgagcatgc ccgacggcga ggatctcgtc
     4921 gtgacccatg gcgatgcctg cttgccgaat atcatggtgg aaaatggccg cttttctgga
     4981 ttcatcgact gtggccggct gggtgtggcg gaccgctatc aggacatagc gttggctacc
     5041 cgtgatattg ctgaagagct tggcggcgaa tgggctgacc gcttcctcgt gctttacggt
     5101 atcgccgctc ccgattcgca gcgcatcgcc ttctatcgcc ttcttgacga gttcttctga
     5161 gcgggactct ggggttcgaa atgaccgacc aagcgacgcc caacctgcca tcacgagatt
     5221 tcgattccac cgccgccttc tatgaaaggt tgggcttcgg aatcgttttc cgggacgccg
     5281 gctggatgat cctccagcgc ggggatctca tgctggagtt cttcgcccac cctaggggga
     5341 ggctaactga aacacggaag gagacaatac cggaaggaac ccgcgctatg acggcaataa
     5401 aaagacagaa taaaacgcac ggtgttgggt cgtttgttca taaacgcggg gttcggtccc
     5461 agggctggca ctctgtcgat accccaccga gaccccattg gggccaatac gcccgcgttt
     5521 cttccttttc cccaccccac cccccaagtt cgggtgaagg cccagggctc gcagccaacg
     5581 tcggggcggc aggccctgcc atagcctcag gttactcata tatactttag attgatttaa
     5641 aacttcattt ttaatttaaa aggatctagg tgaagatcct ttttgataat ctcatgacca
     5701 aaatccctta acgtgagttt tcgttccact gagcgtcaga ccccgtagaa aagatcaaag
     5761 gatcttcttg agatcctttt tttctgcgcg taatctgctg cttgcaaaca aaaaaaccac
     5821 cgctaccagc ggtggtttgt ttgccggatc aagagctacc aactcttttt ccgaaggtaa
     5881 ctggcttcag cagagcgcag ataccaaata ctgtccttct agtgtagccg tagttaggcc
     5941 accacttcaa gaactctgta gcaccgccta catacctcgc tctgctaatc ctgttaccag
     6001 tggctgctgc cagtggcgat aagtcgtgtc ttaccgggtt ggactcaaga cgatagttac
     6061 cggataaggc gcagcggtcg ggctgaacgg ggggttcgtg cacacagccc agcttggagc
     6121 gaacgaccta caccgaactg agatacctac agcgtgagct atgagaaagc gccacgcttc
     6181 ccgaagggag aaaggcggac aggtatccgg taagcggcag ggtcggaaca ggagagcgca
     6241 cgagggagct tccaggggga aacgcctggt atctttatag tcctgtcggg tttcgccacc
     6301 tctgacttga gcgtcgattt ttgtgatgct cgtcaggggg gcggagccta tggaaaaacg
     6361 ccagcaacgc ggccttttta cggttcctgg ccttttgctg gccttttgct cacatgttct
     6421 ttcctgcgtt atcccctgat tctgtggata accgtattac cgccatgcat
//
