Features (pLannotate 1.2.2; 19 found; start..end, strand, type, name):
     61..364     +  enhancer       CMV enhancer: human cytomegalovirus immediate early enhancer
    365..568     +  promoter       CMV promoter: human cytomegalovirus (CMV) immediate early promoter
    613..1329    +  CDS            mTurquoise2: mTurquoise2 is a basic (constitutively fluorescent) cyan fluorescent protein published in 2012, derived from Aequorea victoria. It is reported to be a rapidly-maturing monomer with very low acid sensitivity.
   1330..1363    +  misc_feature   MCS (fragment): multiple cloning site
   1369..1410    +  CDS            V5 tag: epitope tag from simian virus 5
   1426..1450    +  protein_bind   attB1: mutant version of attB; recombination site for the Gateway® BP reaction BP Clonase™
   1471..3228    +  CDS            LMNB1: LMNB1_HUMAN - Also known as LMN2, LMNB. Experimental evidence at protein level: Swiss-Prot protein existence level 1. Lamins are components of the nuclear lamina, a fibrous layer on the nucleoplasmic side of the inner nuclear membrane, which is thought to provide a framework for the nuclear envelope and may also interact with chromatin. From Homo sapiens (Human).
   3248..3272    -  protein_bind   attB2: mutant version of attB; recombination site for the Gateway® BP reaction BP Clonase™
   3295..3320    +  misc_feature   MCS (fragment): multiple cloning site
   3337..3421    +  CDS            large T antigen (fragment): large T antigen from SV40 (simian virus 40)
   3444..3565    +  polyA_signal   SV40 poly(A) signal: SV40 polyadenylation signal
   3599..4027    -  rep_origin     f1 ori (sequence partly withheld): f1 bacteriophage origin of replication; arrow indicates direction of (+) strand synthesis
   4054..4158    +  promoter       AmpR promoter: bla
   4160..4517    +  promoter       SV40 promoter: SV40 enhancer and early promoter
   4552..5346    +  CDS            NeoR/KanR: aminoglycoside phosphotransferase from Tn5; aph(3')-II (or nptII); confers resistance to neomycin, kanamycin, and G418 (Geneticin®)
   5367..5519    +  CDS            ble (fragment): BLE_KLEPN - Experimental evidence at protein level: Swiss-Prot protein existence level 1. Binding protein with a strong affinity to the bleomycin family of antibiotics. Binds to CL990; an antimitotic-antibiotic compound. From Klebsiella pneumoniae.
   5578..5625    +  polyA_signal   HSV TK poly(A) signal: herpes simplex virus thymidine kinase polyadenylation signal (Cole and Stacy, 1985)
   5716..5732    -  polyA_signal   bGH poly(A) signal (fragment): bovine growth hormone polyadenylation signal
   5954..6542    +  rep_origin     ori: high-copy-number ColE1/pMB1/pBR322/pUC origin of replication
>Addgene plasmid #98830 | mTurquoise2-LaminB | addgene full sequence | sequence record 190907 | Addgene NGS Result
TAGTTATTAATAGTAATCAATTACGGGGTCATTAGTTCATAGCCCATATATGGAGTTCCGCGTTACATAA
CTTACGGTAAATGGCCCGCCTGGCTGACCGCCCAACGACCCCCGCCCATTGACGTCAATAATGACGTATG
TTCCCATAGTAACGCCAATAGGGACTTTCCATTGACGTCAATGGGTGGAGTATTTACGGTAAACTGCCCA
CTTGGCAGTACATCAAGTGTATCATATGCCAAGTACGCCCCCTATTGACGTCAATGACGGTAAATGGCCC
GCCTGGCATTATGCCCAGTACATGACCTTATGGGACTTTCCTACTTGGCAGTACATCTACGTATTAGTCA
TCGCTATTACCATGGTGATGCGGTTTTGGCAGTACATCAATGGGCGTGGATAGCGGTTTGACTCACGGGG
ATTTCCAAGTCTCCACCCCATTGACGTCAATGGGAGTTTGTTTTGGCACCAAAATCAACGGGACTTTCCA
AAATGTCGTAACAACTCCGCCCCATTGACGCAAATGGGCGGTAGGCGTGTACGGTGGGAGGTCTATATAA
GCAGAGCTGGTTTAGTGAACCGTCAGATCCGCTAGCGCTACCGGTCGCCACCATGGTGAGCAAGGGCGAG
GAGCTGTTCACCGGGGTGGTGCCCATCCTGGTCGAGCTGGACGGCGACGTAAACGGCCACAAGTTCAGCG
TGTCCGGCGAGGGCGAGGGCGATGCCACCTACGGCAAGCTGACCCTGAAGTTCATCTGCACCACCGGCAA
GCTGCCCGTGCCCTGGCCCACCCTCGTGACCACCCTGTCCTGGGGCGTGCAGTGCTTCGCCCGCTACCCC
GACCACATGAAGCAGCACGACTTCTTCAAGTCCGCCATGCCCGAAGGCTACGTCCAGGAGCGCACCATCT
TCTTCAAGGACGACGGCAACTACAAGACCCGCGCCGAGGTGAAGTTCGAGGGCGACACCCTGGTGAACCG
CATCGAGCTGAAGGGCATCGACTTCAAGGAGGACGGCAACATCCTGGGGCACAAGCTGGAGTACAACTAC
TTTAGCGACAACGTCTATATCACCGCCGACAAGCAGAAGAACGGCATCAAGGCCAACTTCAAGATCCGCC
ACAACATCGAGGACGGCGGCGTGCAGCTCGCCGACCACTACCAGCAGAACACCCCCATCGGCGACGGCCC
CGTGCTGCTGCCCGACAACCACTACCTGAGCACCCAGTCCAAGCTGAGCAAAGACCCCAACGAGAAGCGC
GATCACATGGTCCTGCTGGAGTTCGTGACCGCCGCCGGGATCACTCTCGGCATGGACGAGCTGTACAAGT
CCGGACTCAGATCTCGAGCTCAAGCTTCGAATTGCGGTGGTAAGCCTATCCCTAACCCTCTCCTCGGTCT
CGATTCTACGATCGATTTCGATCAAACAAGTTTGTACAAAAAAGCAGGCTCCGCGGCCGCCCCCTTCACC
ATGGCGACTGCGACCCCCGTGCCGCCGCGGATGGGCAGCCGCGCTGGCGGCCCCACCACGCCGCTGAGCC
CCACGCGCCTGTCGCGGCTCCAGGAGAAGGAGGAGCTGCGCGAGCTCAATGACCGGCTGGCGGTGTACAT
CGACAAGGTGCGCAGCCTGGAGACGGAGAACAGCGCGCTGCAGCTGCAGGTGACGGAGCGCGAGGAGGTG
CGCGGCCGTGAGCTCACCGGCCTCAAGGCGCTCTACGAGACCGAGCTGGCCGACGCGCGACGCGCGCTCG
ACGACACGGCCCGCGAGCGCGCCAAGCTGCAGATCGAGCTGGGCAAGTGCAAGGCGGAACACGACCAGCT
GCTCCTCAACTATGCTAAGAAGGAATCTGATCTTAATGGCGCCCAGATCAAGCTTCGAGAATATGAAGCA
GCACTGAATTCGAAAGATGCAGCTCTTGCTACTGCACTTGGTGACAAAAAAAGTTTAGAGGGAGATTTGG
AGGATCTGAAGGATCAGATTGCCCAGTTGGAAGCCTCCTTAGCTGCAGCCAAAAAACAGTTAGCAGATGA
AACTTTACTTAAAGTAGATTTGGAGAATCGTTGTCAGAGCCTTACTGAGGACTTGGAGTTTCGCAAAAGC
ATGTATGAAGAGGAGATTAACGAGACCAGAAGGAAGCATGAAACGCGCTTGGTAGAGGTGGATTCTGGGC
GTCAAATTGAGTATGAGTACAAGCTGGCGCAAGCCCTTCATGAGATGAGAGAGCAACATGATGCCCAAGT
GAGGCTGTATAAGGAGGAGCTGGAGCAGACTTACCATGCCAAACTTGAGAATGCCAGACTGTCATCAGAG
ATGAATACTTCTACTGTCAACAGTGCCAGGGAAGAACTGATGGAAAGCCGCATGAGAATTGAGAGCCTTT
CATCCCAGCTTTCTAATCTACAGAAAGAGTCTAGAGCATGTTTGGAAAGGATTCAAGAATTAGAGGACTT
GCTTGCTAAAGAAAAAGACAACTCTCGTCGCATGCTGACAGACAAAGAGAGAGAGATGGCGGAAATAAGG
GATCAAATGCAGCAACAGCTGAATGACTATGAACAGCTTCTTGATGTAAAGTTAGCCCTGGACATGGAAA
TCAGTGCTTACAGGAAACTCTTACAAGGCGAAGAAGAGAGGTTGAAGCTGTCTCCAAGCCCTTCTTCCCG
TGTGACAGTATCCCGAGCATCCTCAAGTCGTAGTGTACGTACAACTAGAGGAAAGCGGAAGAGGGTTGAT
GTGGAAGAATCAGAGGCGAGTAGTAGTGTTAGCATCTCTCATTCCGCCTCAGCCACTGGAAATGTTTGCA
TCGAAGAAATTGATGTTGATGGGAAATTTATCCGCTTGAAGAACACTTCTGAACAGGATCAACCAATGGG
AGGCTGGGAGATGATCAGAAAAATTGGAGACACATCAGTCAGTTATAAATATACCTCAAGATATGTGCTG
AAGGCAGGCCAGACTGTTACAATTTGGGCTGCAAACGCTGGTGTCACAGCCAGCCCCCCAACTGACCTCA
TCTGGAAGAACCAGAACTCGTGGGGCACTGGCGAAGATGTGAAGGTTATATTGAAAAATTCTCAGGGAGA
GGAGGTTGCTCAAAGAAGTACAGTCTTTAAAACAACCATACCTGAAGAAGAGGAGGAGGAGGAAGAAGCA
GCTGGAGTGGTTGTTGAGGAAGAACTTTTCCACCAGCAGGGAACCCCAAGAGCATCCAATAGAAGCTGTG
CAATTATGTAAAAGGGTGGGCGCGCCGACCCAGCTTTCTTGTACAAAGTGGTTCGATCGAACCGCGGTCT
AGACTCGACGGTACCGCGGGCCCGGGATCCACCGGATCTAGATAACTGATCATAATCAGCCATACCACAT
TTGTAGAGGTTTTACTTGCTTTAAAAAACCTCCCACACCTCCCCCTGAACCTGAAACATAAAATGAATGC
AATTGTTGTTGTTAACTTGTTTATTGCAGCTTATAATGGTTACAAATAAAGCAATAGCATCACAAATTTC
ACAAATAAAGCATTTTTTTCACTGCATTCTAGTTGTGGTTTGTCCAAACTCATCAATGTATCTTAAGGCG
TAAATTGTAAGCGTTAATATTTTGTTAAAATTCGCGTTAAATTTTTGTTAAATCAGCTCATTTTTTAACC
AATAGGCCGAAATCGGCAAAATCCCTTATAAATCAAAAGAATAGACCGAGATAGGGT
[37 nt withheld, positions 3698-3734]
AAAGAACGTGGACTCCAACGTCAAAGG
[49 nt withheld, positions 3762-3810]
T
[91 nt withheld, positions 3812-3902]
G
[124 nt withheld, positions 3904-4027]
CAGGTGGCACTTTTCGGGGAAATGTGCGCGGAACCCCTATTTGTTTATTTTTCTAAATACATTCAAATAT
GTATCCGCTCATGAGACAATAACCCTGATAAATGCTTCAATAATATTGAAAAAGGAAGAGTCCTGAGGCG
GAAAGAACCAGCTGTGGAATGTGTGTCAGTTAGGGTGTGGAAAGTCCCCAGGCTCCCCAGCAGGCAGAAG
TATGCAAAGCATGCATCTCAATTAGTCAGCAACCAGGTGTGGAAAGTCCCCAGGCTCCCCAGCAGGCAGA
AGTATGCAAAGCATGCATCTCAATTAGTCAGCAACCATAGTCCCGCCCCTAACTCCGCCCATCCCGCCCC
TAACTCCGCCCAGTTCCGCCCATTCTCCGCCCCATGGCTGACTAATTTTTTTTATTTATGCAGAGGCCGA
GGCCGCCTCGGCCTCTGAGCTATTCCAGAAGTAGTGAGGAGGCTTTTTTGGAGGCCTAGGCTTTTGCAAA
GATCGATCAAGAGACAGGATGAGGATCGTTTCGCATGATTGAACAAGATGGATTGCACGCAGGTTCTCCG
GCCGCTTGGGTGGAGAGGCTATTCGGCTATGACTGGGCACAACAGACAATCGGCTGCTCTGATGCCGCCG
TGTTCCGGCTGTCAGCGCAGGGGCGCCCGGTTCTTTTTGTCAAGACCGACCTGTCCGGTGCCCTGAATGA
ACTGCAAGACGAGGCAGCGCGGCTATCGTGGCTGGCCACGACGGGCGTTCCTTGCGCAGCTGTGCTCGAC
GTTGTCACTGAAGCGGGAAGGGACTGGCTGCTATTGGGCGAAGTGCCGGGGCAGGATCTCCTGTCATCTC
ACCTTGCTCCTGCCGAGAAAGTATCCATCATGGCTGATGCAATGCGGCGGCTGCATACGCTTGATCCGGC
TACCTGCCCATTCGACCACCAAGCGAAACATCGCATCGAGCGAGCACGTACTCGGATGGAAGCCGGTCTT
GTCGATCAGGATGATCTGGACGAAGAGCATCAGGGGCTCGCGCCAGCCGAACTGTTCGCCAGGCTCAAGG
CGAGCATGCCCGACGGCGAGGATCTCGTCGTGACCCATGGCGATGCCTGCTTGCCGAATATCATGGTGGA
AAATGGCCGCTTTTCTGGATTCATCGACTGTGGCCGGCTGGGTGTGGCGGACCGCTATCAGGACATAGCG
TTGGCTACCCGTGATATTGCTGAAGAGCTTGGCGGCGAATGGGCTGACCGCTTCCTCGTGCTTTACGGTA
TCGCCGCTCCCGATTCGCAGCGCATCGCCTTCTATCGCCTTCTTGACGAGTTCTTCTGAGCGGGACTCTG
GGGTTCGAAATGACCGACCAAGCGACGCCCAACCTGCCATCACGAGATTTCGATTCCACCGCCGCCTTCT
ATGAAAGGTTGGGCTTCGGAATCGTTTTCCGGGACGCCGGCTGGATGATCCTCCAGCGCGGGGATCTCAT
GCTGGAGTTCTTCGCCCACCCTAGGGGGAGGCTAACTGAAACACGGAAGGAGACAATACCGGAAGGAACC
CGCGCTATGACGGCAATAAAAAGACAGAATAAAACGCACGGTGTTGGGTCGTTTGTTCATAAACGCGGGG
TTCGGTCCCAGGGCTGGCACTCTGTCGATACCCCACCGAGACCCCATTGGGGCCAATACGCCCGCGTTTC
TTCCTTTTCCCCACCCCACCCCCCAAGTTCGGGTGAAGGCCCAGGGCTCGCAGCCAACGTCGGGGCGGCA
GGCCCTGCCATAGCCTCAGGTTACTCATATATACTTTAGATTGATTTAAAACTTCATTTTTAATTTAAAA
GGATCTAGGTGAAGATCCTTTTTGATAATCTCATGACCAAAATCCCTTAACGTGAGTTTTCGTTCCACTG
AGCGTCAGACCCCGTAGAAAAGATCAAAGGATCTTCTTGAGATCCTTTTTTTCTGCGCGTAATCTGCTGC
TTGCAAACAAAAAAACCACCGCTACCAGCGGTGGTTTGTTTGCCGGATCAAGAGCTACCAACTCTTTTTC
CGAAGGTAACTGGCTTCAGCAGAGCGCAGATACCAAATACTGTTCTTCTAGTGTAGCCGTAGTTAGGCCA
CCACTTCAAGAACTCTGTAGCACCGCCTACATACCTCGCTCTGCTAATCCTGTTACCAGTGGCTGCTGCC
AGTGGCGATAAGTCGTGTCTTACCGGGTTGGACTCAAGACGATAGTTACCGGATAAGGCGCAGCGGTCGG
GCTGAACGGGGGGTTCGTGCACACAGCCCAGCTTGGAGCGAACGACCTACACCGAACTGAGATACCTACA
GCGTGAGCTATGAGAAAGCGCCACGCTTCCCGAAGGGAGAAAGGCGGACAGGTATCCGGTAAGCGGCAGG
GTCGGAACAGGAGAGCGCACGAGGGAGCTTCCAGGGGGAAACGCCTGGTATCTTTATAGTCCTGTCGGGT
TTCGCCACCTCTGACTTGAGCGTCGATTTTTGTGATGCTCGTCAGGGGGGCGGAGCCTATGGAAAAACGC
CAGCAACGCGGCCTTTTTACGGTTCCTGGCCTTTTGCTGGCCTTTTGCTCACATGTTCTTTCCTGCGTTA
TCCCCTGATTCTGTGGATAACCGTATTACCGCCATGCAT
