>Addgene plasmid #98830 | mTurquoise2-LaminB | depositor partial sequence | sequence record 198461 | mTurquoise2-LaminB sequence 2773 bps
GGGGGATTGCGGTCGATCCGCTAGCGCTACCGGTCGCCACCATGGTGAGCAAGGGCGAGGAGCTGTTCAC
CGGGGTGGTGCCCATCCTGGTCGAGCTGGACGGCGACGTAAACGGCCACAAGTTCAGCGTGTCCGGCGAG
GGCGAGGGCGATGCCACCTACGGCAAGCTGACCCTGAAGTTCATCTGCACCACCGGCAAGCTGCCCGTGC
CCTGGCCCACCCTCGTGACCACCCTGTCCTGGGGCGTGCAGTGCTTCGCCCGCTACCCCGACCACATGAA
GCAGCACGACTTCTTCAAGTCCGCCATGCCCGAAGGCTACGTCCAGGAGCGCACCATCTTCTTCAAGGAC
GACGGCAACTACAAGACCCGCGCCGAGGTGAAGTTCGAGGGCGACACCCTGGTGAACCGCATCGAGCTGA
AGGGCATCGACTTCAAGGAGGACGGCAACATCCTGGGGCACAAGCTGGAGTACAACTACTTTAGCGACAA
CGTCTATATCACCGCCGACAAGCAGAAGAACGGCATCAAGGCCAACTTCAAGATCCGCCACAACATCGAG
GACGGCGGCGTGCAGCTCGCCGACCACTACCAGCAGAACACCCCCATCGGCGACGGCCCCGTGCTGCTGC
CCGACAACCACTACCTGAGCACCCAGTCCAAGCTGAGCAAAGACCCCAACGAGAAGCGCGATCACATGGT
CCTGCTGGAGTTCGTGACCGCCGCCGGGATCACTCTCGGCATGGACGAGCTGTACAAGAAGTCCGGACTC
AGATCTCGAGCTCAAGCTTCGAATTGCGGTGGTAAGCCTATCCCTAACCCTCTCCTCGGTCTCGATTCTA
CGATCGATTTCGATCAAACAAGTTTGTACAAAAAAGCAGGCTCCGCGGCCGCCCCCTTCACCATGGCGAC
TGCGACCCCCGTGCCGCCGCGGATGGGCAGCCGCGCTGGCGGCCCCACCACGCCGCTGAGCCCCACGCGC
CTGTCGCGGCTCCAGGAGAAGGAGGAGCTGCGCGAGCTCAATGACCGGCTGGCGGTGTACATCGACAAGG
TGCGCAGCCTGGAGACGGAGAACAGCGCGCTGCAGCTGCAGGTGACGGAGCGCGAGGAGGTGCGCGGCCG
TGAGCTCACCGGCCTCAAGGCGCTCTACGAGACCGAGCTGGCCGACGCGCGACGCGCGCTCGACGACACG
GCCCGCGAGCGCGCCAAGCTGCAGATCGAGCTGGGCAAGTGCAAGGCGGAACACGACCAGCTGCTCCTCA
ACTATGCTAAGAAGGAATCTGATCTTAATGGCGCCCAGATCAAGCTTCGAGAATATGAAGCAGCACTGAA
TTCGAAAGATGCAGCTCTTGCTACTGCACTTGGTGACAAAAAAAGTTTAGAGGGAGATTTGGAGGATCTG
AAGGATCAGATTGCCCAGTTGGAAGCCTCCTTAGCTGCAGCCAAAAAACAGTTAGCAGATGAAACTTTAC
TTAAAGTAGATTTGGAGAATCGTTGTCAGAGCCTTACTGAGGACTTGGAGTTTCGCAAAAGCATGTATGA
AGAGGAGATTAACGAGACCAGAAGGAAGCATGAAACGCGCTTGGTAGAGGTGGATTCTGGGCGTCAAATT
GAGTATGAGTACAAGCTGGCGCAAGCCCTTCATGAGATGAGAGAGCAACATGATGCCCAAGTGAGGCTGT
ATAAGGAGGAGCTGGAGCAGACTTACCATGCCAAACTTGAGAATGCCAGACTGTCATCAGAGATGAATAC
TTCTACTGTCAACAGTGCCAGGGAAGAACTGATGGAAAGCCGCATGAGAATTGAGAGCCTTTCATCCCAG
CTTTCTAATCTACAGAAAGAGTCTAGAGCATGTTTGGAAAGGATTCAAGAATTAGAGGACTTGCTTGCTA
AAGAAAAAGACAACTCTCGTCGCATGCTGACAGACAAAGAGAGAGAGATGGCGGAAATAAGGGATCAAAT
GCAGCAACAGCTGAATGACTATGAACAGCTTCTTGATGTAAAGTTAGCCCTGGACATGGAAATCAGTGCT
TACAGGAAACTCTTAGAAGGCGAAGAAGAGAGGTTGAAGCTGTCTCCAAGCCCTTCTTCCCGTGTGACAG
TATCCCGAGCATCCTCAAGTCGTAGTGTACGTACAACTAGAGGAAAGCGGAAGAGGGTTGATGTGGAAGA
ATCAGAGGCGAGTAGTAGTGTTAGCATCTCTCATTCCGCCTCAGCCACTGGAAATGTTTGCATCGAAGAA
ATTGATGTTGATGGGAAATTTATCCGCTTGAAGAACACTTCTGAACAGGATCAACCAATGGGAGGCTGGG
AGATGATCAGAAAAATTGGAGACACATCAGTCAGTTATAAATATACCTCAAGATATGTGCTGAAGGCAGG
CCAGACTGTTACAATTTGGGCTGCAAACGCTGGTGTCACAGCCAGCCCCCCAACTGACCTCATCTGGAAG
AACCAGAACTCGTGGGGCACTGGCGAAGATGTGAAGGTTATATTGAAAAATTCTCAGGGAGAGGAGGTTG
CTCAAAGAAGTACAGTCTTTAAAACAACCATACCTGAAGAAGAGGAGGAGGAGGAAGAAGCAGCTGGAGT
GGTTGTTGAGGAAGAACTTTTCCACCAGCAGGGAACCCCAAGAGCATCCAATAGAAGCTGTGCAATTATG
TAAAAGGGTGGGCGCGCCGACCCAGCTTTCTTGTACAAAGTGGTTCGATCGAACCGCGGTCTAGACTCGA
CGGTACCGCGGGCCCGGGATCCACCGGATCTAGAAACAATCCC
